Addgene plasmid #243909: pUPD3_FULLPRM_lacI_Plac
Purpose: GoldenBraid2.0 IPTG/Lactose-Inducible promoter, including ribosome binding site.
Depositing lab: Christophe Herman. Depositing organization: Baylor College of Medicine. Publication: GoldenBraid2.0 E. coli: a comprehensive and characterized toolkit for enterics. Cooke MB, Welch KT, Ramirez LD, Wen AX, Marciano DC, Herman C. Synth Biol (Oxf). 2025 Aug 14;10(1):ysaf015. doi: 10.1093/synbio/ysaf015. eCollection 2025. PubMed 40927394.
Backbone
  Vector backbone: pUPD3
  Vector type: Bacterial Expression
Growth in bacteria
  Bacterial resistance: Chloramphenicol, 25 μg/mL
  Growth temperature: 37°C
  Growth strain: DH5alpha
  Copy number: High Copy
Gene/Insert
  Gene/Insert name: lacI and PlacZYA
  Species: Escherichia coli
  Insert size (bp): 1281
  Cloning method: Golden Gate
Terms and licenses: Academic/Nonprofit Terms; Industry Terms: Not Available to Industry
How to cite: pUPD3_FULLPRM_lacI_Plac was a gift from Christophe Herman (Addgene plasmid # 243909 ; http://n2t.net/addgene:243909 ; RRID:Addgene_243909)
