[The description below was written by a language model from this plasmid's Addgene catalogue record and pLannotate feature annotations shown in this document.]
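Description:
pUPD3_FULLPRM_lacI_Plac is a GoldenBraid2.0 part-domestication plasmid built on the pUPD3 entry vector. It stores a standardised, IPTG/lactose-inducible promoter module for use in E. coli and related enteric bacteria. The 3.6 kb plasmid replicates from a high-copy ColE1/pUC-type origin and is selected with chloramphenicol through a cat gene driven by its own promoter. The backbone also carries an f1 phage origin. T7 and SP6 promoters flank the cloning site, next to a small leftover lacZα fragment. That fragment is presumably what remains of a screening cassette displaced when the part was inserted by Golden Gate cloning, though the record does not say so.

The roughly 1.3 kb insert comes from the E. coli lac locus and forms a self-contained regulatory unit. The native lacI promoter drives the lac repressor coding sequence. Immediately downstream lie the CAP binding site, the lac promoter and the lac operator of PlacZYA. According to the catalogue entry the part also includes a ribosome binding site, although this is not annotated separately in the feature table. Repressor made from the same part binds the operator and keeps transcription off until lactose or IPTG relieves repression. The CAP site keeps the promoter responsive to cAMP-dependent catabolite control.

Because the repressor, promoter and translation initiation signals are supplied together as a "full promoter" part, a downstream coding sequence and terminator can be joined to it in a GoldenBraid assembly. The resulting inducible transcriptional unit does not depend on host-encoded LacI. The plasmid carries no gene of interest and serves as a toolkit component rather than an expression construct.
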