Features (pLannotate 1.2.2; 13 found; start..end, strand, type, name):
     12..87      +  promoter       lacI promoter: lacI
     88..1170    +  CDS            lacI: lac repressor; lacI; The lac repressor binds to the lac operator to inhibit transcription in E. coli. This inhibition can be relieved by adding lactose or isopropyl-β-D-thiogalactopyranoside (IPTG).
   1183..1204    +  protein_bind   CAP binding site: CAP binding activates transcription in the presence of cAMP. E. coli catabolite activator protein
   1219..1249    +  promoter       lac promoter: promoter for the E. coli lac operon
   1257..1273    +  protein_bind   lac operator: The lac repressor binds to the lac operator to inhibit transcription in E. coli. This inhibition can be relieved by adding lactose or isopropyl-β-D-thiogalactopyranoside (IPTG). lac repressor encoded by lacI
   1333..1351    -  promoter       SP6 promoter: promoter for bacteriophage SP6 RNA polymerase
   1498..2086    -  rep_origin     ori: high-copy-number ColE1/pMB1/pBR322/pUC origin of replication
   2201..2303    +  promoter       cat promoter: promoter of the E. coli cat gene encoding chloramphenicol acetyltransferase
   2304..2960    +  CDS            cat: CAT_ECOLX - Experimental evidence at protein level: Swiss-Prot protein existence level 1. This enzyme is an effector of chloramphenicol resistance in bacteria. From Escherichia coli. This protein is used as a marker in many commonly used cloning vectors, such as pACYC184.
   3048..3065    -  promoter       tet promoter (fragment): E. coli promoter for tetracycline efflux protein gene
   3076..3531    +  rep_origin     f1 ori (sequence partly withheld): f1 bacteriophage origin of replication; arrow indicates direction of (+) strand synthesis
   3550..3571    -  CDS            lacZα (fragment): LacZα fragment of β-galactosidase; lacZ fragment
   3574..3592    +  promoter       T7 promoter: promoter for bacteriophage T7 RNA polymerase
>Addgene plasmid #243909 | pUPD3_FULLPRM_lacI_Plac | addgene full sequence | sequence record 488090 | Addgene NGS Result
GGTCTCGGGAGCACCATCGAATGGCGCAAAACCTTTCGCGGTATGGCATGATAGCGCCCGGAAGAGAGTC
AATTCAGGGTGGTGAATGTGAAACCAGTAACGTTATACGATGTCGCAGAGTATGCCGGTGTCTCTTATCA
GACCGTTTCCCGCGTGGTGAACCAGGCCAGCCACGTTTCTGCGAAAACGCGGGAAAAAGTGGAAGCGGCG
ATGGCGGAGCTGAATTACATTCCCAACCGCGTGGCACAACAACTGGCGGGCAAACAGTCGTTGCTGATTG
GCGTTGCCACCTCCAGTCTGGCCCTGCACGCGCCGTCGCAAATTGTCGCGGCGATTAAATCTCGCGCCGA
TCAACTGGGTGCCAGCGTGGTGGTGTCGATGGTAGAACGAAGCGGCGTCGAAGCCTGTAAAGCGGCGGTG
CACAATCTTCTCGCGCAACGCGTCAGTGGGCTGATCATTAACTATCCGCTGGATGACCAGGATGCCATTG
CTGTGGAAGCTGCCTGCACTAATGTTCCGGCGTTATTTCTTGATGTCTCTGACCAGACACCCATCAACAG
TATTATTTTCTCCCATGAAGACGGTACGCGACTGGGCGTGGAGCATCTGGTCGCATTGGGTCACCAGCAA
ATCGCGCTGTTAGCGGGCCCATTAAGTTCTGTCTCGGCGCGTCTGCGTCTGGCTGGCTGGCATAAATATC
TCACTCGCAATCAAATTCAGCCGATAGCGGAACGGGAAGGCGACTGGAGTGCCATGTCCGGTTTTCAACA
AACCATGCAAATGCTGAATGAGGGCATCGTTCCCACTGCGATGCTGGTTGCCAACGATCAGATGGCGCTG
GGCGCAATGCGCGCCATTACCGAGTCCGGGCTGCGCGTTGGTGCGGATATCTCGGTAGTGGGATACGACG
ATACCGAAGACAGCTCATGTTATATCCCGCCGTTAACCACCATCAAACAGGATTTTCGCCTGCTGGGGCA
AACCAGCGTGGACCGCTTGCTGCAACTCTCTCAGGGCCAGGCGGTGAAGGGCAATCAGCTGTTGCCCGTA
TCACTGGTGAAAAGAAAAACCACCCTGGCGCCCAATACGCAAACCGCCTCTCCCCGCGCGTTGGCCGATT
CATTAATGCAGCTGGCACGACAGGTTTCCCGACTGGAAAGCGGGCAGTGAGCGCAACGCAATTAATGTGA
GTTAGCTCACTCATTAGGCACCCCAGGCTTTACACTTTATGCTTCCGGCTCGTATGTTGTGTGGAATTGT
GAGCGGATAACAATTTCACACAGGAAACAGCTAATGCGAGACCACTCATCGCCCAATCACTAGTGAATTC
GTTCTATAGTGTCACCTAAATACCATAGAGCCGTTGGTCATAGCTGTTTCCTGTCCAGGCATCATGACAC
GGTTATCCACAGAATCAGGGGATAACGCAGGAAAGAACATGTGAGCAAAAGGCCAGCAAAAGGCCAGGAA
CCGTAAAAAGGCCGCGTTGCTGGCGTTTTTCCATAGGCTCCGCCCCCCTGACGAGCATCACAAAAATCGA
CGCTCAAGTCAGAGGTGGCGAAACCCGACAGGACTATAAAGATACCAGGCGTTTCCCCCTGGAAGCTCCC
TCGTGCGCTCTCCTGTTCCGACCCTGCCGCTTACCGGATACCTGTCCGCCTTTCTCCCTTCGGGAAGCGT
GGCGCTTTCTCATAGCTCACGCTGTAGGTATCTCAGTTCGGTGTAGGTCGTTCGCTCCAAGCTGGGCTGT
GTGCACGAACCCCCCGTTCAGCCCGACCGCTGCGCCTTATCCGGTAACTATCGTCTTGAGTCCAACCCGG
TAAGACACGACTTATCGCCACTGGCAGCAGCCACTGGTAACAGGATTAGCAGAGCGAGGTATGTAGGCGG
TGCTACAGAGTTCTTGAAGTGGTGGCCTAACTACGGCTACACTAGAAGAACAGTATTTGGTATCTGCGCT
CTGCTGAAGCCAGTTACCTTCGGAAAAAGAGTTGGTAGCTCTTGATCCGGCAAACAAACCACCGCTGGTA
GCGGTGGTTTTTTTGTTTGCAAGCAGCAGATTACGCGCAGAAAAAAAGGATCTCAAGAAGATCCTTTGAT
CTTTTCTACGGGGTCTGACGCTCAGTGGAACGAAAACTCACGTTAAGGGATTTTGGTCATGAGATTATCA
AAAAGGATCTTCACCTAGATCCTTTTGTGATGATCGGCACGTAAGAGGTTCCAACTTTCACCATAATGAA
ATAAGATCACTACCGGGCGTATTTTTTGAGTTATCGAGATTTTCAGGAGCTAAGGAAGCTAAAATGGAGA
AAAAAATCACTGGATATACCACCGTTGATATATCCCAATGGCATCGTAAAGAACATTTTGAGGCATTTCA
GTCAGTTGCTCAATGTACCTATAACCAGACCGTTCAGCTGGATATTACGGCCTTTTTAAAGACCGTAAAG
AAAAATAAGCACAAGTTTTATCCGGCCTTTATTCACATTCTTGCCCGCCTGATGAATGCTCATCCGGAAT
TCCGTATGGCAATGAAAGACGGTGAGCTGGTGATATGGGATAGTGTTCACCCTTGTTACACCGTTTTCCA
TGAGCAAACTGAAACGTTTTCATCGCTCTGGAGTGAATACCACGACGATTTCCGGCAGTTTCTACACATA
TATTCGCAAGATGTGGCGTGTTACGGTGAAAACCTGGCCTATTTCCCTAAAGGGTTTATTGAGAATATGT
TTTTCGTGTCAGCCAATCCCTGGGTGAGTTTCACCAGTTTTGATTTAAACGTGGCCAATATGGACAACTT
CTTCGCCCCCGTTTTCACCATGGGCAAATATTATACGCAAGGCGACAAGGTGCTGATGCCGCTGGCGATT
CAGGTTCATCATGCCGTTTGTGATGGCTTCCATGTCGGCAGAATGCTTAATGAATTACAACAGTACTGCG
ATGAGTGGCAGGGCGGGGCGTAATTTTTTTAAGGCAGTTATTGGTGCCCTTAAACGCCTGGTTGCTACGC
CTGAATAAGTGATAATAAGCGGATGAATGGCAGAAATTCGATGATAAGCTGTCAAACATGATGT
[125 nt withheld, positions 3075-3199]
C
[91 nt withheld, positions 3201-3291]
AGGGTGATGGTTCACGTAGTGGGCCAGCGCCCTGATAGACGGTTTTTCGCCCTTTGACGTTGGAGTCCAC
GTTCTTT
[37 nt withheld, positions 3369-3405]
ACCCTATCTCGGTCTATTCTTTTGATTTATAAGGGATTTTGCCGATTTCGGCCTATTGGTTAAAAAATGA
GCTGATTTAACAAAAATTTAACGCGAATTTTAACAAAATATTAACGCTTACAATTTTAACATTGTAGAAA
CGCATGTAAAACGACGGCCAGTGAATTGTAATACGACTCACTATAGGGTGAATTCCGCTTAGGACCTTAG
ATATTGATCTCAA
